Addgene plasmid #40741: SETD2
Purpose: Bacterial expression for structure determination; may not be full ORF
Depositing lab: Cheryl Arrowsmith. Depositing organization: University of Toronto.
Backbone
  Vector backbone: pET28-MHL
  Backbone manufacturer: SGC
  Vector type: Bacterial Expression
Growth in bacteria
  Bacterial resistance: Kanamycin, 50 μg/mL
  Growth temperature: 37°C
  Growth strain: DH5alpha
  Copy number: Low Copy
Gene/Insert
  Gene/Insert name: SETD2 (alt names: SET domain containing 2, methyltransferase domain; PDB:4FMU)
  Species: H. sapiens (human)
  Insert size (bp): 831
  GenBank ID: gi|89111137
  Entrez Gene: SETD2 (a.k.a. HBP231, HIF-1, HIP-1, HSPC069, HYPB, KMT3A, LLS, MRD70, RAPAS, SET2, p231HBP)
  Tag / fusion protein: 6xHis TEV (N terminal on insert)
  Cloning method: Ligation Independent Cloning
  Sequencing primers: 5′ T7; 3′ T7-term
Terms and licenses: Academic/Nonprofit Terms; Industry Terms: Not Available to Industry
How to cite: SETD2 was a gift from Cheryl Arrowsmith (Addgene plasmid # 40741 ; http://n2t.net/addgene:40741 ; RRID:Addgene_40741)
