[The description below was written by a language model from this plasmid's Addgene catalogue record.]
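Description:
SETD2 is a bacterial expression plasmid built on the pET28-MHL backbone, a pET28-derived vector from a structural genomics programme. It carries kanamycin resistance for selection and is recorded as low copy. The record lists a standard cloning strain for propagation. No feature table is provided, so the promoter is not stated explicitly. However, the listed sequencing primers (T7 forward and T7 terminator) are consistent with the usual pET arrangement, in which the insert sits between a T7 promoter and T7 terminator and is expressed in a host supplying T7 RNA polymerase.

The insert is an 831 bp fragment of human SETD2, a histone lysine methyltransferase also known as KMT3A, HYPB or SET2. It is annotated as the SET (methyltransferase) domain rather than the complete coding sequence, and the record itself cautions that it may not be the full ORF. The fragment was introduced by ligation-independent cloning. It is fused at its N-terminus to a 6xHis tag followed by a TEV protease recognition site. This allows the recombinant protein to be captured by immobilised metal affinity chromatography and the tag then to be cleaved off.

The stated purpose is bacterial production of the protein for structure determination, and the entry links the construct to a deposited Protein Data Bank structure of the domain. It would also be a practical source of purified SETD2 catalytic domain for biochemical work, although the record documents only the structural use.
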