>Addgene plasmid #40741 | SETD2 | depositor partial sequence | sequence record 53511 | SETD2 insert
GAAACGAGCGTTCCGCCGGGTAGTGCACTGGTTGGGCCGAGTTGTGTGATGGACGATTTCCGCGACCCGC
AACGTTGGAAGGAATGTGCTAAACAGGGCAAAATGCCGTGCTATTTTGATCTGATCGAAGAGAACGTCTA
CCTGACTGAGCGCAAGAAAAACAAATCACACCGTGATATCAAGCGCATGCAATGTGAATGCACACCGCTG
TCCAAAGACGAACGTGCGCAGGGTGAAATCGCGTGTGGGGAAGATTGTCTGAATCGCCTGCTGATGATCG
AGTGTTCGAGCCGTTGCCCGAACGGTGACTATTGTTCTAATCGCCGTTTCCAGCGCAAACAACACGCAGA
CGTTGAAGTCATTCTGACAGAGAAGAAAGGGTGGGGCCTGCGCGCTGCAAAGGATCTGCCGAGTAACACG
TTTGTGCTGGAGTACTGCGGTGAAGTACTGGACCACAAGGAGTTCAAAGCCCGCGTTAAAGAGTATGCAC
GTAATAAGAACATTCACTATTACTTTATGGCTCTGAAAAATGATGAAATTATCGACGCGACTCAGAAAGG
CAACTGTTCACGCTTCATGAATCACTCCTGCGAGCCGAACTGTGAAACACAAAAGTGGACCGTGAATGGT
CAGCTGCGTGTCGGGTTTTTTACGACCAAGCTGGTCCCGTCTGGGTCGGAACTGACTTTCGATTACCAAT
TCCAGCGCTATGGTAAAGAGGCCCAGAAGTGCTTCTGTGGGAGTGCGAACTGCCGTGGCTATCTGGGGGG
CGAGAACCGCGTAAGTATTCGTGCGGCCGGTGGGAAAATGAAGAAGGAGCGCTCACGTAAA
