>Addgene plasmid #40741 | SETD2 | addgene partial sequence | sequence record 55620 | T7 5'-TAATACGACTCACTATAGGG-3'
CCTCTAGAAATAATTTTGTTTAACTTTAAGAAGGAGATATACCATGCATCATCATCATCATCACAGCAGC
GGCAGAGAAAACTTGTATTTCCAGGGCGAAACGAGCGTTCCGCCGGGTAGTGCACTGGTTGGGCCGAGTT
GTGTGATGGACGATTTCCGCGACCCGCAACGTTGGAAGGAATGTGCTAAACAGGGCAAAATGCCGTGCTA
TTTTGATCTGATCGAAGAGAACGTCTACCTGACTGAGCGCAAGAAAAACAAATCACACCGTGATATCAAG
CGCATGCAATGTGAATGCACACCGCTGTCCAAAGACGAACGTGCGCAGGGTGAAATCGCGTGTGGGGAAG
ATTGTCTGAATCGCCTGCTGATGATCGAGTGTTCGAGCCGTTGCCCGAACGGTGACTATTGTTCTAATCG
CCGTTTCCAGCGCAAACAACACGCAGACGTTGAAGTCATTCTGACAGAGAAGAAAGGGTGGGGCCTGCGC
GCTGCAAAGGATCTGCCGAGTAACACGTTTGTGCTGGAGTACTGCGGTGAAGTACTGGACCACAAGGAGT
TCAAAGCCCGCGTTAAAGAGTATGCACGTAATAAGAACATTCACTATTACTTTATGGCTCTGAAAAATGA
TGAAATTATCGACGCGACTCAGAAAGGCAACTGTTCACGCTTCATGAATCACTCCTGCGAGCCGAACTGT
GAAACACAAAAGTGGACCGTGAATGGTCAGCTGCGTGTCGGGTTTTTTACGACCAAGCTGGTCCCGTCTG
GGTCGGAACTGACTTTCGATTACCAATTCCAGCGCTATGGTAAAGAGGCCCAGAAGTGCTTCTGTGGGAG
TGCGAACTGCCGTGGCTATCTGGGGGGCGAGAACCGCGTAAGTATTCGTGCGGCCGGTGGGAAAATGAAG
AAGGAGCGCTCACGTAAATGATGACGAAGCTTGCGGCCGCACTCGAGCACCACCACCACCACCACTGA
